Addgene plasmid #125403: Lenti-(BB)-hPGK-KRAB-dCas9-P2A-BlastR C2CD4AB-enh1-guide4
Purpose: CRISPR-mediated repression of human islet enhancer containing T2D-associated variant rs182222907 (C2CD4A/B GWAS locus)
Depositing lab: Jorge Ferrer. Depositing organization: Imperial College London. Publication: Human pancreatic islet three-dimensional chromatin architecture provides insights into the genetics of type 2 diabetes. Miguel-Escalada I, Bonas-Guarch S, Cebola I, Ponsa-Cobas J, Mendieta-Esteban J, Atla G, Javierre BM, Rolando DMY, Farabella I, Morgan CC, Garcia-Hurtado J, Beucher A, Moran I, Pasquali L, Ramos-Rodriguez M, Appel EVR, Linneberg A, Gjesing AP, Witte DR, Pedersen O, Grarup N, Ravassard P, Torrents D, Mercader JM, Piemonti L, Berney T, de Koning EJP, Kerr-Conte J, Pattou F, Fedko IO, Groop L, Prokopenko I, Hansen T, Marti-Renom MA, Fraser P, Ferrer J. Nat Genet. 2019 Jun 28. pii: 10.1038/s41588-019-0457-0. doi: 10.1038/s41588-019-0457-0. PubMed 31253982.
Backbone
  Vector backbone: Lenti-(BB)-hPGK-KRAB-dCas9-P2A-BlastR
  Backbone manufacturer: Jorge Ferrer (Addgene #118155)
  Vector type: Mammalian Expression, Lentiviral, CRISPR
  Selectable markers: Blasticidin
Growth in bacteria
  Bacterial resistance: Ampicillin, 100 μg/mL
  Growth temperature: 37°C
  Growth strain: Stbl3
  Copy number: High Copy
Gene/Insert
  Gene/Insert name: KRAB-dCas9-2A-BlastR
  gRNA/shRNA sequence: CTTGCCAACGTTTAATGTTT
  Species: H. sapiens (human)
  Promoter: hPGK and U6
  Tag / fusion protein: HA (C terminal on backbone)
  Cloning method: Restriction Enzyme; 5′ cloning site Unknown (destroyed during cloning); 3′ cloning site Unknown (destroyed during cloning)
  Sequencing primers: 5′ GATCCGCCACCATGGATGC
Terms and licenses: Academic/Nonprofit Terms; Industry Terms: Not Available to Industry
How to cite: Lenti-(BB)-hPGK-KRAB-dCas9-P2A-BlastR C2CD4AB-enh1-guide4 was a gift from Jorge Ferrer (Addgene plasmid # 125403 ; http://n2t.net/addgene:125403 ; RRID:Addgene_125403)
