[The description below was written by a language model from this plasmid's Addgene catalogue record and pLannotate feature annotations shown in this document.]
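Description:
Lenti-(BB)-hPGK-KRAB-dCas9-P2A-BlastR C2CD4AB-enh1-guide4 is an all-in-one, third-generation-style lentiviral CRISPR interference plasmid of about 13.4 kb, derived from the Lenti-(BB)-hPGK-KRAB-dCas9-P2A-BlastR backbone by inserting a single guide sequence. In bacteria it is maintained through a high-copy ColE1/pUC origin with ampicillin resistance, and it is grown in a recombination-deficient strain, as is usual for LTR-containing vectors. The backbone outside the viral region also carries an f1 origin and an SV40/EM7-driven bleomycin/Zeocin resistance cassette. Viral genomic RNA is transcribed from a CMV enhancer/promoter fused to a truncated HIV-1 5' LTR. The transfer region includes the Ψ packaging signal, a gag fragment, the RRE for Rev-dependent export, the cPPT/CTS, a WPRE, and a self-inactivating ΔU3 3' LTR followed by a bGH polyadenylation signal.

The payload consists of two expression units. A human U6 Pol III promoter drives the guide RNA, made up of the cloned spacer joined to the Streptococcus pyogenes gRNA scaffold; in the circular map the scaffold sits just downstream of U6, across the sequence origin. The human PGK promoter then drives a single open reading frame encoding the ZNF10 KRAB repression domain fused to Cas9. The annotation tool labels this as the nuclease, but the catalogue describes it as catalytically dead dCas9, and also lists a C-terminal HA tag. A P2A peptide links this fusion to blasticidin S deaminase, so transduced mammalian cells can be selected with blasticidin. The guide directs KRAB-dCas9 to a human pancreatic islet enhancer at the C2CD4A/B GWAS locus that contains the type 2 diabetes-associated variant rs182222907. This allows epigenetic silencing of the enhancer to test its regulatory function and target genes.
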