Features (pLannotate 1.2.2; 34 found; start..end, strand, type, name):
      1..76      +  misc_RNA       gRNA scaffold: guide RNA scaffold for the Streptococcus pyogenes CRISPR/Cas9 system
    107..617     +  promoter       hPGK promoter: human phosphoglycerate kinase 1 promoter
    666..851     +  CDS            KRAB: Krüppel-associated box (KRAB) transcriptional repression domain from the human zinc finger protein ZNF10 (Margolin et al., 1994)
    873..4976    +  CDS            Cas9: Cas9 (Csn1) endonuclease from the Streptococcus pyogenes Type II CRISPR/Cas system generates RNA-guided double strand breaks in DNA
   5175..5573    +  CDS            BSD: blasticidin S deaminase; Aspergillus terreus BSD; confers resistance to blasticidin
   5574..5595    +  misc_feature   MCS (fragment): pBluescript multiple cloning site
   5598..6186    +  misc_feature   WPRE: woodchuck hepatitis virus posttranscriptional regulatory element
   6237..6256    +  misc_feature   cPPT/CTS (fragment): central polypurine tract and central termination sequence of HIV-1
   6258..6491    +  LTR            3' LTR (ΔU3): self-inactivating 3' long terminal repeat (LTR) from HIV-1
   6523..6747    +  polyA_signal   bGH poly(A) signal: bovine growth hormone polyadenylation signal
   6751..6772    +  promoter       SV40 promoter (fragment): SV40 enhancer and early promoter
   6793..7221    +  rep_origin     f1 ori (sequence partly withheld): f1 bacteriophage origin of replication; arrow indicates direction of (+) strand synthesis
   7235..7564    +  promoter       SV40 promoter: SV40 enhancer and early promoter
   7612..7659    +  promoter       EM7 promoter: synthetic bacterial promoter&nbsp
   7678..8052    +  CDS            BleoR: antibiotic-binding protein; Sh ble from Streptoalloteichus hindustanus; confers resistance to bleomycin, phleomycin, and Zeocin™
   8062..8187    +  CDS            ble (fragment): BLE_KLEPN - Experimental evidence at protein level: Swiss-Prot protein existence level 1. Binding protein with a strong affinity to the bleomycin family of antibiotics. Binds to CL990; an antimitotic-antibiotic compound. From Klebsiella pneumoniae.
   8182..8303    +  polyA_signal   SV40 poly(A) signal: SV40 polyadenylation signal
   8374..8396    -  protein_bind   lac operator (fragment): The lac repressor binds to the lac operator to inhibit transcription in E. coli. This inhibition can be relieved by adding lactose or isopropyl-β-D-thiogalactopyranoside (IPTG). lac repressor encoded by lacI
   8400..8430    -  promoter       lac promoter: promoter for the E. coli lac operon
   8445..8466    -  protein_bind   CAP binding site: CAP binding activates transcription in the presence of cAMP. E. coli catabolite activator protein
   8479..8571    -  CDS            lacI (fragment): lac repressor; lacI; The lac repressor binds to the lac operator to inhibit transcription in E. coli. This inhibition can be relieved by adding lactose or isopropyl-β-D-thiogalactopyranoside (IPTG).
   8754..9342    -  rep_origin     ori: high-copy-number ColE1/pMB1/pBR322/pUC origin of replication
   9513..10373   -  CDS            AmpR: β-lactamase; bla; confers resistance to ampicillin, carbenicillin, and related antibiotics
  10374..10478   -  promoter       AmpR promoter: bla
  10537..10589   -  misc_feature   bom (fragment): basis of mobility region from pBR322
  10744..11123   +  enhancer       CMV enhancer: human cytomegalovirus immediate early enhancer
  11124..11323   +  promoter       CMV promoter: human cytomegalovirus (CMV) immediate early promoter
  11341..11521   +  LTR            5' LTR (truncated): truncated 5' long terminal repeat (LTR) from HIV-1
  11568..11693   +  misc_feature   HIV-1 Ψ: packaging signal of human immunodeficiency virus type 1
  11677..12040   +  CDS            HIV-1 gag (fragment): gag protein from human immunodeficiency virus 1; gag
  12186..12419   +  misc_feature   RRE: The Rev response element (RRE) of HIV-1 allows for Rev-dependent mRNA export from the nucleus to the cytoplasm.
  12796..12896   +  CDS            Rev (fragment): human immunodeficiency virus 1 (HIV-1) Rev protein; rev; enhances nuclear export of unspliced and incompletely spliced viral mRNAs
  12946..13063   +  misc_feature   cPPT/CTS: central polypurine tract and central termination sequence of HIV-1
  13114..13354   +  promoter       U6 promoter: RNA polymerase III promoter for human U6 snRNA
>Addgene plasmid #125403 | Lenti-(BB)-hPGK-KRAB-dCas9-P2A-BlastR C2CD4AB-enh1-guide4 | addgene full sequence | sequence record 251103 | Addgene NGS Result
GTTTTAGAGCTAGAAATAGCAAGTTAAAATAAGGCTAGTCCGTTATCAACTTGAAAAAGTGGCACCGAGT
CGGTGCTTTTTTGAATTCGCTAGCTAGGTCTTGAAAGGGGTTGGGGTTGCGCCTTTTCCAAGGCAGCCCT
GGGTTTGCGCAGGGACGCGGCTGCTCTGGGCGTGGTTCCGGGAAACGCAGCGGCGCCGACCCTGGGTCTC
GCACATTCTTCACGTCCGTTCGCAGCGTCACCCGGATCTTCGCCGCTACCCTTGTGGGCCCCCCGGCGAC
GCTTCCTGCTCCGCCCCTAAGTCGGGAAGGTTCCTTGCGGTTCGCGGCGTGCCGGACGTGACAAACGGAA
GCCGCACGTCTCACTAGTACCCTCGCAGACGGACAGCGCCAGGGAGCAATGGCAGCGCGCCGACCGCGAT
GGGCTGTGGCCAATAGCGGCTGCTCAGCAGGGCGCGCCGAGAGCAGCGGCCGGGAAGGGGCGGTGCGGGA
GGCGGGGTGTGGGGCGGTAGTGTGGGCCCTGTTCCTGCCCGCGCGGTGTTCCGCATTCTGCAAGCCTCCG
GAGCGCACGTCGGCAGTCGGCTCCCTCGTTGACCGAATCACCGACCTCTCTCCCCAGGACCGGTGATCCG
CCACCATGGATGCTAAGTCACTAACTGCCTGGTCCCGGACACTGGTGACCTTCAAGGATGTATTTGTGGA
CTTCACCAGGGAGGAGTGGAAGCTGCTGGACACTGCTCAGCAGATCGTGTACAGAAATGTGATGCTGGAG
AACTATAAGAACCTGGTTTCCTTGGGTTATCAGCTTACTAAGCCAGATGTGATCCTCCGGTTGGAGAAGG
GAGAAGAGCCCGGCGGTTCCGGCGGAGGGTCGATGGACAAGAAGTACAGCATCGGCCTGGCCATCGGCAC
CAACTCTGTCGGCTGGGCCGTGATCACCGACGAGTACAAGGTGCCCAGCAAGAAATTCAAGGTGCTGGGC
AACACCGACCGGCACAGCATCAAGAAGAACCTGATCGGCGCCCTGCTGTTCGACAGCGGAGAAACAGCCG
AGGCCACCCGGCTGAAGAGAACCGCCAGAAGAAGATACACCAGACGGAAGAACCGGATCTGCTATCTGCA
AGAGATCTTCAGCAACGAGATGGCCAAGGTGGACGACAGCTTCTTCCACAGACTGGAAGAGTCCTTCCTG
GTGGAAGAGGATAAGAAGCACGAGCGGCACCCCATCTTCGGCAACATCGTGGACGAGGTGGCCTACCACG
AGAAGTACCCCACCATCTACCACCTGAGAAAGAAACTGGTGGACAGCACCGACAAGGCCGACCTGCGGCT
GATCTATCTGGCCCTGGCCCACATGATCAAGTTCCGGGGCCACTTCCTGATCGAGGGCGACCTGAACCCC
GACAACAGCGACGTGGACAAGCTGTTCATCCAGCTGGTGCAGACCTACAACCAGCTGTTCGAGGAAAACC
CCATCAACGCCAGCGGCGTGGACGCCAAGGCCATCCTGTCTGCCAGACTGAGCAAGAGCAGACGGCTGGA
AAATCTGATCGCCCAGCTGCCCGGCGAGAAGAAGAATGGCCTGTTCGGCAACCTGATTGCCCTGAGCCTG
GGCCTGACCCCCAACTTCAAGAGCAACTTCGACCTGGCCGAGGATGCCAAACTGCAGCTGAGCAAGGACA
CCTACGACGACGACCTGGACAACCTGCTGGCCCAGATCGGCGACCAGTACGCCGACCTGTTTCTGGCCGC
CAAGAACCTGTCCGACGCCATCCTGCTGAGCGACATCCTGAGAGTGAACACCGAGATCACCAAGGCCCCC
CTGAGCGCCTCTATGATCAAGAGATACGACGAGCACCACCAGGACCTGACCCTGCTGAAAGCTCTCGTGC
GGCAGCAGCTGCCTGAGAAGTACAAAGAGATTTTCTTCGACCAGAGCAAGAACGGCTACGCCGGCTACAT
CGATGGCGGAGCCAGCCAGGAAGAGTTCTACAAGTTCATCAAGCCCATCCTGGAAAAGATGGACGGCACC
GAGGAACTGCTCGTGAAGCTGAACAGAGAGGACCTGCTGCGGAAGCAGCGGACCTTCGACAACGGCAGCA
TCCCCCACCAGATCCACCTGGGAGAGCTGCACGCCATTCTGCGGCGGCAGGAAGATTTTTACCCATTCCT
GAAGGACAACCGGGAAAAGATCGAGAAGATCCTGACCTTCCGCATCCCCTACTACGTGGGCCCTCTGGCC
AGGGGAAACAGCAGATTCGCCTGGATGACCAGAAAGAGCGAGGAAACCATCACCCCCTGGAACTTCGAGG
AAGTGGTGGACAAGGGCGCCAGCGCCCAGAGCTTCATCGAGCGGATGACCAACTTCGATAAGAACCTGCC
CAACGAGAAGGTGCTGCCCAAGCACAGCCTGCTGTACGAGTACTTCACCGTGTACAACGAGCTGACCAAA
GTGAAATACGTGACCGAGGGAATGAGAAAGCCCGCCTTCCTGAGCGGCGAGCAGAAAAAAGCCATCGTGG
ACCTGCTGTTCAAGACCAACCGGAAAGTGACCGTGAAGCAGCTGAAAGAGGACTACTTCAAGAAAATCGA
GTGCTTCGACTCCGTGGAAATCTCCGGCGTGGAAGATCGGTTCAACGCCTCCCTGGGCACATACCACGAT
CTGCTGAAAATTATCAAGGACAAGGACTTCCTGGACAATGAGGAAAACGAGGACATTCTGGAAGATATCG
TGCTGACCCTGACACTGTTTGAGGACAGAGAGATGATCGAGGAACGGCTGAAAACCTATGCCCACCTGTT
CGACGACAAAGTGATGAAGCAGCTGAAGCGGCGGAGATACACCGGCTGGGGCAGGCTGAGCCGGAAGCTG
ATCAACGGCATCCGGGACAAGCAGTCCGGCAAGACAATCCTGGATTTCCTGAAGTCCGACGGCTTCGCCA
ACAGAAACTTCATGCAGCTGATCCACGACGACAGCCTGACCTTTAAAGAGGACATCCAGAAAGCCCAGGT
GTCCGGCCAGGGCGATAGCCTGCACGAGCACATTGCCAATCTGGCCGGCAGCCCCGCCATTAAGAAGGGC
ATCCTGCAGACAGTGAAGGTGGTGGACGAGCTCGTGAAAGTGATGGGCCGGCACAAGCCCGAGAACATCG
TGATCGAAATGGCCAGAGAGAACCAGACCACCCAGAAGGGACAGAAGAACAGCCGCGAGAGAATGAAGCG
GATCGAAGAGGGCATCAAAGAGCTGGGCAGCCAGATCCTGAAAGAACACCCCGTGGAAAACACCCAGCTG
CAGAACGAGAAGCTGTACCTGTACTACCTGCAGAATGGGCGGGATATGTACGTGGACCAGGAACTGGACA
TCAACCGGCTGTCCGACTACGATGTGGACGCTATCGTGCCTCAGAGCTTTCTGAAGGACGACTCCATCGA
TAACAAAGTGCTGACTCGGAGCGACAAGAACCGGGGCAAGAGCGACAACGTGCCCTCCGAAGAGGTCGTG
AAGAAGATGAAGAACTACTGGCGCCAGCTGCTGAATGCCAAGCTGATTACCCAGAGGAAGTTCGACAATC
TGACCAAGGCCGAGAGAGGCGGCCTGAGCGAACTGGATAAGGCCGGCTTCATCAAGAGACAGCTGGTGGA
AACCCGGCAGATCACAAAGCACGTGGCACAGATCCTGGACTCCCGGATGAACACTAAGTACGACGAGAAC
GACAAACTGATCCGGGAAGTGAAAGTGATCACCCTGAAGTCCAAGCTGGTGTCCGATTTCCGGAAGGATT
TCCAGTTTTACAAAGTGCGCGAGATCAACAACTACCACCACGCCCACGACGCCTACCTGAACGCCGTCGT
GGGAACCGCCCTGATCAAAAAGTACCCTAAGCTGGAAAGCGAGTTCGTGTACGGCGACTACAAGGTGTAC
GACGTGCGGAAGATGATCGCCAAGAGCGAGCAGGAAATCGGCAAGGCTACCGCCAAGTACTTCTTCTACA
GCAACATCATGAACTTTTTCAAGACCGAGATTACCCTGGCCAACGGCGAGATCCGGAAGCGGCCTCTGAT
CGAGACAAACGGCGAAACAGGCGAGATCGTGTGGGATAAGGGCCGGGACTTTGCCACCGTGCGGAAAGTG
CTGTCTATGCCCCAAGTGAATATCGTGAAAAAGACCGAGGTGCAGACAGGCGGCTTCAGCAAAGAGTCTA
TCCTGCCCAAGAGGAACAGCGACAAGCTGATCGCCAGAAAGAAGGACTGGGACCCTAAGAAGTACGGCGG
CTTCGACAGCCCCACCGTGGCCTATTCTGTGCTGGTGGTGGCCAAAGTGGAAAAGGGCAAGTCCAAGAAA
CTGAAGAGTGTGAAAGAGCTGCTGGGGATCACCATCATGGAAAGAAGCAGCTTCGAGAAGAATCCCATCG
ACTTTCTGGAAGCCAAGGGCTACAAAGAAGTGAAAAAGGACCTGATCATCAAGCTGCCTAAGTACTCCCT
GTTCGAGCTGGAAAACGGCCGGAAGAGAATGCTGGCCTCTGCCGGCGAACTGCAGAAGGGAAACGAACTG
GCCCTGCCCTCCAAATATGTGAACTTCCTGTACCTGGCCAGCCACTATGAGAAGCTGAAGGGCTCCCCCG
AGGATAATGAGCAGAAACAGCTGTTTGTGGAACAGCACAAACACTACCTGGACGAGATCATCGAGCAGAT
CAGCGAGTTCTCCAAGAGAGTGATCCTGGCCGACGCTAATCTGGACAAGGTGCTGAGCGCCTACAACAAG
CACAGAGACAAGCCTATCAGAGAGCAGGCCGAGAATATCATCCACCTGTTTACCCTGACCAGTCTGGGAG
CCCCTGCCGCCTTCAAGTACTTTGACACCACCATCGACCGGAAGAGGTACACCAGCACCAAAGAGGTGCT
GGACGCCACCCTGATCCACCAGAGCATCACCGGCCTGTACGAGACACGGATCGACCTGTCTCAGCTGGGA
GGCGACGCCTATCCCTATGACGTGCCCGATTATGCCAGCCTGGGCAGCGGCTCCCCCAAGAAAAAACGCA
AGGTGGAAGATCCTAAGAAAAAGCGGAAAGTGGACGGCATTGGTAGTGGGAGCAACGGCAGCAGCGGGGA
TCCGGCCGCAACAAACTTCTCTCTGCTGAAACAAGCCGGAGATGTCGAAGAGAATCCTGGACCGATGGCC
AAGCCTTTGTCTCAAGAAGAATCCACCCTCATTGAAAGAGCAACGGCTACAATCAACAGCATCCCCATCT
CTGAAGACTACAGCGTCGCCAGCGCAGCTCTCTCTAGCGACGGCCGCATCTTCACTGGTGTCAATGTATA
TCATTTTACTGGGGGACCTTGTGCAGAACTCGTGGTGCTGGGCACTGCTGCTGCTGCGGCAGCTGGCAAC
CTGACTTGTATCGTCGCGATCGGAAATGAGAACAGGGGCATCTTGAGCCCCTGCGGACGGTGCCGACAGG
TGCTTCTCGATCTGCATCCTGGGATCAAAGCCATAGTGAAGGACAGTGATGGACAGCCGACGGCAGTTGG
GATTCGTGAATTGCTGCCCTCTGGTTATGTGTGGGAGGGCTAAGAATTCGATATCAAGCTTATCGGTAAT
CAACCTCTGGATTACAAAATTTGTGAAAGATTGACTGGTATTCTTAACTATGTTGCTCCTTTTACGCTAT
GTGGATACGCTGCTTTAATGCCTTTGTATCATGCTATTGCTTCCCGTATGGCTTTCATTTTCTCCTCCTT
GTATAAATCCTGGTTGCTGTCTCTTTATGAGGAGTTGTGGCCCGTTGTCAGGCAACGTGGCGTGGTGTGC
ACTGTGTTTGCTGACGCAACCCCCACTGGTTGGGGCATTGCCACCACCTGTCAGCTCCTTTCCGGGACTT
TCGCTTTCCCCCTCCCTATTGCCACGGCGGAACTCATCGCCGCCTGCCTTGCCCGCTGCTGGACAGGGGC
TCGGCTGTTGGGCACTGACAATTCCGTGGTGTTGTCGGGGAAATCATCGTCCTTTCCTTGGCTGCTCGCC
TGTGTTGCCACCTGGATTCTGCGCGGGACGTCCTTCTGCTACGTCCCTTCGGCCCTCAATCCAGCGGACC
TTCCTTCCCGCGGCCTGCTGCCGGCTCTGCGGCCTCTTCCGCGTCTTCGCCTTCGCCCTCAGACGAGTCG
GATCTCCCTTTGGGCCGCCTCCCCGCGTCGACTTTAAGACCAATGACTTACAAGGCAGCTGTAGATCTTA
GCCACTTTTTAAAAGAAAAGGGGGGACTGGAAGGGCTAATTCACTCCCAACGAAGACAAGATCTGCTTTT
TGCTTGTACTGGGTCTCTCTGGTTAGACCAGATCTGAGCCTGGGAGCTCTCTGGCTAACTAGGGAACCCA
CTGCTTAAGCCTCAATAAAGCTTGCCTTGAGTGCTTCAAGTAGTGTGTGCCCGTCTGTTGTGTGACTCTG
GTAACTAGAGATCCCTCAGACCCTTTTAGTCAGTGTGGAAAATCTCTAGCAGGGCCCGTTTAAACCCGCT
GATCAGCCTCGACTGTGCCTTCTAGTTGCCAGCCATCTGTTGTTTGCCCCTCCCCCGTGCCTTCCTTGAC
CCTGGAAGGTGCCACTCCCACTGTCCTTTCCTAATAAAATGAGGAAATTGCATCGCATTGTCTGAGTAGG
TGTCATTCTATTCTGGGGGGTGGGGTGGGGCAGGACAGCAAGGGGGAGGATTGGGAAGACAATAGCAGGC
ATGCTGGGGATGCGGTGGGCTCTATGGCTTCTGAGGCGGAAAGAACCAGCTGGGGCTCTAGGGGGTATCC
CC
[124 nt withheld, positions 6793-6916]
C
[91 nt withheld, positions 6918-7008]
A
[49 nt withheld, positions 7010-7058]
CCTTTGACGTTGGAGTCCACGTTCTTT
[37 nt withheld, positions 7086-7122]
ACCCTATCTCGGTCTATTCTTTTGATTTATAAGGGATTTTGCCGATTTCGGCCTATTGGTTAAAAAATGA
GCTGATTTAACAAAAATTTAACGCGAATTAATTCTGTGGAATGTGTGTCAGTTAGGGTGTGGAAAGTCCC
CAGGCTCCCCAGCAGGCAGAAGTATGCAAAGCATGCATCTCAATTAGTCAGCAACCAGGTGTGGAAAGTC
CCCAGGCTCCCCAGCAGGCAGAAGTATGCAAAGCATGCATCTCAATTAGTCAGCAACCATAGTCCCGCCC
CTAACTCCGCCCATCCCGCCCCTAACTCCGCCCAGTTCCGCCCATTCTCCGCCCCATGGCTGACTAATTT
TTTTTATTTATGCAGAGGCCGAGGCCGCCTCTGCCTCTGAGCTATTCCAGAAGTAGTGAGGAGGCTTTTT
TGGAGGCCTAGGCTTTTGCAAAAAGCTCCCGGGAGCTTGTATATCCATTTTCGGATCTGATCAGCACGTG
TTGACAATTAATCATCGGCATAGTATATCGGCATAGTATAATACGACAAGGTGAGGAACTAAACCATGGC
CAAGTTGACCAGTGCCGTTCCGGTGCTCACCGCGCGCGACGTCGCCGGAGCGGTCGAGTTCTGGACCGAC
CGGCTCGGGTTCTCCCGGGACTTCGTGGAGGACGACTTCGCCGGTGTGGTCCGGGACGACGTGACCCTGT
TCATCAGCGCGGTCCAGGACCAGGTGGTGCCGGACAACACCCTGGCCTGGGTGTGGGTGCGCGGCCTGGA
CGAGCTGTACGCCGAGTGGTCGGAGGTCGTGTCCACGAACTTCCGGGACGCCTCCGGGCCGGCCATGACC
GAGATCGGCGAGCAGCCGTGGGGGCGGGAGTTCGCCCTGCGCGACCCGGCCGGCAACTGCGTGCACTTCG
TGGCCGAGGAGCAGGACTGACACGTGCTACGAGATTTCGATTCCACCGCCGCCTTCTATGAAAGGTTGGG
CTTCGGAATCGTTTTCCGGGACGCCGGCTGGATGATCCTCCAGCGCGGGGATCTCATGCTGGAGTTCTTC
GCCCACCCCAACTTGTTTATTGCAGCTTATAATGGTTACAAATAAAGCAATAGCATCACAAATTTCACAA
ATAAAGCATTTTTTTCACTGCATTCTAGTTGTGGTTTGTCCAAACTCATCAATGTATCTTATCATGTCTG
TATACCGTCGACCTCTAGCTAGAGCTTGGCGTAATCATGGTCATAGCTGTTTCCTGTGTGAAATTGTTAT
CCGCTCACAATTCCACACAACATACGAGCCGGAAGCATAAAGTGTAAAGCCTGGGGTGCCTAATGAGTGA
GCTAACTCACATTAATTGCGTTGCGCTCACTGCCCGCTTTCCAGTCGGGAAACCTGTCGTGCCAGCTGCA
TTAATGAATCGGCCAACGCGCGGGGAGAGGCGGTTTGCGTATTGGGCGCTCTTCCGCTTCCTCGCTCACT
GACTCGCTGCGCTCGGTCGTTCGGCTGCGGCGAGCGGTATCAGCTCACTCAAAGGCGGTAATACGGTTAT
CCACAGAATCAGGGGATAACGCAGGAAAGAACATGTGAGCAAAAGGCCAGCAAAAGGCCAGGAACCGTAA
AAAGGCCGCGTTGCTGGCGTTTTTCCATAGGCTCCGCCCCCCTGACGAGCATCACAAAAATCGACGCTCA
AGTCAGAGGTGGCGAAACCCGACAGGACTATAAAGATACCAGGCGTTTCCCCCTGGAAGCTCCCTCGTGC
GCTCTCCTGTTCCGACCCTGCCGCTTACCGGATACCTGTCCGCCTTTCTCCCTTCGGGAAGCGTGGCGCT
TTCTCATAGCTCACGCTGTAGGTATCTCAGTTCGGTGTAGGTCGTTCGCTCCAAGCTGGGCTGTGTGCAC
GAACCCCCCGTTCAGCCCGACCGCTGCGCCTTATCCGGTAACTATCGTCTTGAGTCCAACCCGGTAAGAC
ACGACTTATCGCCACTGGCAGCAGCCACTGGTAACAGGATTAGCAGAGCGAGGTATGTAGGCGGTGCTAC
AGAGTTCTTGAAGTGGTGGCCTAACTACGGCTACACTAGAAGAACAGTATTTGGTATCTGCGCTCTGCTG
AAGCCAGTTACCTTCGGAAAAAGAGTTGGTAGCTCTTGATCCGGCAAACAAACCACCGCTGGTAGCGGTG
GTTTTTTTGTTTGCAAGCAGCAGATTACGCGCAGAAAAAAAGGATCTCAAGAAGATCCTTTGATCTTTTC
TACGGGGTCTGACGCTCAGTGGAACGAAAACTCACGTTAAGGGATTTTGGTCATGAGATTATCAAAAAGG
ATCTTCACCTAGATCCTTTTAAATTAAAAATGAAGTTTTAAATCAATCTAAAGTATATATGAGTAAACTT
GGTCTGACAGTTACCAATGCTTAATCAGTGAGGCACCTATCTCAGCGATCTGTCTATTTCGTTCATCCAT
AGTTGCCTGACTCCCCGTCGTGTAGATAACTACGATACGGGAGGGCTTACCATCTGGCCCCAGTGCTGCA
ATGATACCGCGAGACCCACGCTCACCGGCTCCAGATTTATCAGCAATAAACCAGCCAGCCGGAAGGGCCG
AGCGCAGAAGTGGTCCTGCAACTTTATCCGCCTCCATCCAGTCTATTAATTGTTGCCGGGAAGCTAGAGT
AAGTAGTTCGCCAGTTAATAGTTTGCGCAACGTTGTTGCCATTGCTACAGGCATCGTGGTGTCACGCTCG
TCGTTTGGTATGGCTTCATTCAGCTCCGGTTCCCAACGATCAAGGCGAGTTACATGATCCCCCATGTTGT
GCAAAAAAGCGGTTAGCTCCTTCGGTCCTCCGATCGTTGTCAGAAGTAAGTTGGCCGCAGTGTTATCACT
CATGGTTATGGCAGCACTGCATAATTCTCTTACTGTCATGCCATCCGTAAGATGCTTTTCTGTGACTGGT
GAGTACTCAACCAAGTCATTCTGAGAATAGTGTATGCGGCGACCGAGTTGCTCTTGCCCGGCGTCAATAC
GGGATAATACCGCGCCACATAGCAGAACTTTAAAAGTGCTCATCATTGGAAAACGTTCTTCGGGGCGAAA
ACTCTCAAGGATCTTACCGCTGTTGAGATCCAGTTCGATGTAACCCACTCGTGCACCCAACTGATCTTCA
GCATCTTTTACTTTCACCAGCGTTTCTGGGTGAGCAAAAACAGGAAGGCAAAATGCCGCAAAAAAGGGAA
TAAGGGCGACACGGAAATGTTGAATACTCATACTCTTCCTTTTTCAATATTATTGAAGCATTTATCAGGG
TTATTGTCTCATGAGCGGATACATATTTGAATGTATTTAGAAAAATAAACAAATAGGGGTTCCGCGCACA
TTTCCCCGAAAAGTGCCACCTGACGTCGACGGATCGGGAGATCTCCCGATCCCCTATGGTGCACTCTCAG
TACAATCTGCTCTGATGCCGCATAGTTAAGCCAGTATCTGCTCCCTGCTTGTGTGTTGGAGGTCGCTGAG
TAGTGCGCGAGCAAAATTTAAGCTACAACAAGGCAAGGCTTGACCGACAATTGCATGAAGAATCTGCTTA
GGGTTAGGCGTTTTGCGCTGCTTCGCGATGTACGGGCCAGATATACGCGTTGACATTGATTATTGACTAG
TTATTAATAGTAATCAATTACGGGGTCATTAGTTCATAGCCCATATATGGAGTTCCGCGTTACATAACTT
ACGGTAAATGGCCCGCCTGGCTGACCGCCCAACGACCCCCGCCCATTGACGTCAATAATGACGTATGTTC
CCATAGTAACGCCAATAGGGACTTTCCATTGACGTCAATGGGTGGAGTATTTACGGTAAACTGCCCACTT
GGCAGTACATCAAGTGTATCATATGCCAAGTACGCCCCCTATTGACGTCAATGACGGTAAATGGCCCGCC
TGGCATTATGCCCAGTACATGACCTTATGGGACTTTCCTACTTGGCAGTACATCTACGTATTAGTCATCG
CTATTACCATGGTGATGCGGTTTTGGCAGTACATCAATGGGCGTGGATAGCGGTTTGACTCACGGGGATT
TCCAAGTCTCCACCCCATTGACGTCAATGGGAGTTTGTTTTGGCACCAAAATCAACGGGACTTTCCAAAA
TGTCGTAACAACTCCGCCCCATTGACGCAAATGGGCGGTAGGCGTGTACGGTGGGAGGTCTATATAAGCA
GCGCGTTTTGCCTGTACTGGGTCTCTCTGGTTAGACCAGATCTGAGCCTGGGAGCTCTCTGGCTAACTAG
GGAACCCACTGCTTAAGCCTCAATAAAGCTTGCCTTGAGTGCTTCAAGTAGTGTGTGCCCGTCTGTTGTG
TGACTCTGGTAACTAGAGATCCCTCAGACCCTTTTAGTCAGTGTGGAAAATCTCTAGCAGTGGCGCCCGA
ACAGGGACTTGAAAGCGAAAGGGAAACCAGAGGAGCTCTCTCGACGCAGGACTCGGCTTGCTGAAGCGCG
CACGGCAAGAGGCGAGGGGCGGCGACTGGTGAGTACGCCAAAAATTTTGACTAGCGGAGGCTAGAAGGAG
AGAGATGGGTGCGAGAGCGTCAGTATTAAGCGGGGGAGAATTAGATCGCGATGGGAAAAAATTCGGTTAA
GGCCAGGGGGAAAGAAAAAATATAAATTAAAACATATAGTATGGGCAAGCAGGGAGCTAGAACGATTCGC
AGTTAATCCTGGCCTGTTAGAAACATCAGAAGGCTGTAGACAAATACTGGGACAGCTACAACCATCCCTT
CAGACAGGATCAGAAGAACTTAGATCATTATATAATACAGTAGCAACCCTCTATTGTGTGCATCAAAGGA
TAGAGATAAAAGACACCAAGGAAGCTTTAGACAAGATAGAGGAAGAGCAAAACAAAAGTAAGACCACCGC
ACAGCAAGCGGCCGCTGATCTTCAGACCTGGAGGAGGAGATATGAGGGACAATTGGAGAAGTGAATTATA
TAAATATAAAGTAGTAAAAATTGAACCATTAGGAGTAGCACCCACCAAGGCAAAGAGAAGAGTGGTGCAG
AGAGAAAAAAGAGCAGTGGGAATAGGAGCTTTGTTCCTTGGGTTCTTGGGAGCAGCAGGAAGCACTATGG
GCGCAGCGTCAATGACGCTGACGGTACAGGCCAGACAATTATTGTCTGGTATAGTGCAGCAGCAGAACAA
TTTGCTGAGGGCTATTGAGGCGCAACAGCATCTGTTGCAACTCACAGTCTGGGGCATCAAGCAGCTCCAG
GCAAGAATCCTGGCTGTGGAAAGATACCTAAAGGATCAACAGCTCCTGGGGATTTGGGGTTGCTCTGGAA
AACTCATTTGCACCACTGCTGTGCCTTGGAATGCTAGTTGGAGTAATAAATCTCTGGAACAGATTTGGAA
TCACACGACCTGGATGGAGTGGGACAGAGAAATTAACAATTACACAAGCTTAATACACTCCTTAATTGAA
GAATCGCAAAACCAGCAAGAAAAGAATGAACAAGAATTATTGGAATTAGATAAATGGGCAAGTTTGTGGA
ATTGGTTTAACATAACAAATTGGCTGTGGTATATAAAATTATTCATAATGATAGTAGGAGGCTTGGTAGG
TTTAAGAATAGTTTTTGCTGTACTTTCTATAGTGAATAGAGTTAGGCAGGGATATTCACCATTATCGTTT
CAGACCCACCTCCCAACCCCGAGGGGACCCGACAGGCCCGAAGGAATAGAAGAAGAAGGTGGAGAGAGAG
ACAGAGACAGATCCATTCGATTAGTGAACGGATCGGCACTGCGTGCGCCAATTCTGCAGACAAATGGCAG
TATTCATCCACAATTTTAAAAGAAAAGGGGGGATTGGGGGGTACAGTGCAGGGGAAAGAATAGTAGACAT
AATAGCAACAGACATACAAACTAAAGAATTACAAAAACAAATTACAAAAATTCAAAATTTTCGGGTTTAT
TACAGGGACAGCAGAGATCCAGTTTGGTTAATTAAGGTACCGAGGGCCTATTTCCCATGATTCCTTCATA
TTTGCATATACGATACAAGGCTGTTAGAGAGATAATTAGAATTAATTTGACTGTAAACACAAAGATATTA
GTACAAAATACGTGACGTAGAAAGTAATAATTTCTTGGGTAGTTTGCAGTTTTAAAATTATGTTTTAAAA
TGGACTATCATATGCTTACCGTAACTTGAAAGTATTTCGATTTCTTGGCTTTATATATCTTGTGGAAAGG
ACGAAACACCGCTTGCCAACGTTTAATGTTT
